>Addgene plasmid #15364 | myc-Med4 pBacPAK8 | addgene partial sequence | sequence record 21891 | 15364 with polyhedrin-F
GTAATAAAAAAACCTATAAATACGGATCTATGGAACAGAAGTTGATTTCCGAAGAAGACCTCGAGACCAT
GGCTGCGTCTTCGAGTGGTGAGAAGGAGAAGGAGCGGCTGGGAGGCGGTTTGGGAGTGGCGGGTGGTAAC
AGCACACGAGAGCGGCTGCTGTCTGCGCTTGAGGACTTGGAGGTCCTGTCTAGGGAACTTATAGAAATGC
TGGCAATTTCAAGAAACCAAAAGTTGTTACAGGCTGGAGAGGAAAACCAGGTCCTGGAGTTGTTAATTCA
CCGAGATGGGGAATTTCAAGAACTAATGAAATTGGCACTTAATCAGGGAAAAATTCATCATGAAATGCAA
GTTTTAGAAAAAGAAGTAGAGAAGAGAGACAGTGATATTCAGCAGCTACAAAAACAGCTAAAGGAAGCAG
AACAAATACTGGCAACAGCTGTTTACCAAGCGAAGGAGAAACTCAAGTCAATAGAAAAAGCAAGAAAAGG
TGCTATCTCCTCTGAAGAAATAATTAAGTATGCACATAGGATCAGTGCAAGTAATGCTGTATGTGCTCCA
CTGACCTGGGTTCCAGGGGACCCCCGGAGACCCTACCCAACTGATTTAGAGATGAGAAGTGGGTTACTGG
GTCAGATGAACAATCCTTCCACTAATGGCGTGAATGGCCATTTACCAGGAGATGCACTTGCAGCAGGAAG
ATTGCCAGATGTCCTTGCTCCACAGTATCCATGGCAGTCAAATG
