[The description below was written by a language model from this plasmid's Addgene catalogue record.]
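Description:
myc-Med4 pBacPAK8 is a baculovirus transfer plasmid built on the Clontech pBacPAK8 backbone (about 5.5 kb without insert) and catalogued for baculovirus construction. It is propagated in E. coli under ampicillin selection; the record lists the copy number as unknown and provides no feature table, so the origin of replication and other backbone elements are not itemised. Transfer vectors of this family generally place the cloned gene downstream of a strong, very late viral promoter (polyhedrin) and flank it with baculoviral sequences. Recombination with viral DNA in insect cells then yields a recombinant virus that expresses the protein, although the promoter is not explicitly stated in the record.

The insert is human MED4, also known as TRAP36, ARC36, DRIP36 or VDRIP, a subunit of the Mediator transcriptional coactivator complex. It was cloned by restriction digestion between XhoI at the 5′ end and BamHI at the 3′ end, and both sites are retained. There is an inconsistency about the epitope tag. The plasmid name indicates a myc tag, whereas the catalogue field lists an N-terminal FLAG tag on the backbone. The record gives no way to resolve this, so the tag identity should be confirmed by sequencing before relying on it.

Going by the vector type and the associated publication on mammalian Mediator subunits, the construct is meant for generating recombinant baculovirus to produce epitope-tagged Med4 in insect cells. Such protein would suit studies of Mediator subunit interactions and complex assembly.
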