Addgene plasmid #15364: myc-Med4 pBacPAK8
Depositing lab: Joan Conaway & Ronald Conaway. Depositing organization: Stowers Institute for Medical Research. Publication: A mammalian mediator subunit that shares properties with Saccharomyces cerevisiae mediator subunit Cse2. Tomomori-Sato C, Sato S, Parmely TJ, Banks CA, Sorokina I, Florens L, Zybailov B, Washburn MP, Brower CS, Conaway RC, Conaway JW. J Biol Chem. 2004 Feb 13. 279(7):5846-51. 10.1074/jbc.M312523200 PubMed 14638676.
Backbone
  Vector backbone: pBacPAK8
  Backbone manufacturer: Clontech
  Backbone size w/o insert (bp): 5538
  Vector type: Baculovirus construction
Growth in bacteria
  Bacterial resistance: Ampicillin, 100 μg/mL
  Growth temperature: 37°C
  Growth strain: DH5alpha
  Copy number: Unknown
Gene/Insert
  Gene/Insert name: Med4 (alt name: TRAP36)
  Species: H. sapiens (human); N/A
  Entrez Gene: MED4 (a.k.a. ARC36, DRIP36, HSPC126, TRAP36, VDRIP)
  Tag / fusion protein: FLAG (N terminal on backbone)
  Cloning method: Restriction Enzyme; 5′ cloning site Xho1 (not destroyed); 3′ cloning site BamH1 (not destroyed)
  Sequencing primers: 5′ Bac1; 3′ Bac2
Terms and licenses: Academic/Nonprofit Terms; Industry Terms: Not Available to Industry
How to cite: myc-Med4 pBacPAK8 was a gift from Joan Conaway & Ronald Conaway (Addgene plasmid # 15364 ; http://n2t.net/addgene:15364 ; RRID:Addgene_15364)
